>Addgene plasmid #110985 | PF3D7_0526900-COMP-blac-flag-his | depositor full sequence | sequence record 208715 | PF3D7_0526900-COMP-blac-flag-his sequence 8119 bps
CTCGAGAAAGGCGTCTAACCAGTCACAGTCGCAAGGTAGGCTGAGCACCGTGGCGGGCGGCAGCGGGTGG
CGGTCGGGGTTGTTTCTGGCGGAGGTGCTGCTGATGATGTAATTAAAGTAGGCGGTCTTGAGACGGCGGA
TGGTCGAGGTGAGGTGTGGCAGGCTTGAGATCCAGCTGTTGGGGTGAGTACTCCCTCTCAAAAGCGGGCA
TTACTTCTGCGCTAAGATTGTCAGTTTCCAAAAACGAGGAGGATTTGATATTCACCTGGCCCGATCTGGC
CATACACTTGAGTGACAATGACATCCACTTTGCCTTTCTCTCCACAGGTGTCCACTCCCAGGTCCAAGTT
TGCCACCATGGAGTTTCAGACCCAGGTACTCATGTCCCTGCTGCTCTGCATGTCTGGTGCGGCCGCCGCC
TACTTCTTCGTGAAAGAGGGCGTGGACAAGTGCTTCGTGGAAAGCGTGGCCAACAACGTGGTCATCACCG
CCACCTACGACAACTACGGCCTGAAGGACGTGAAGTGCCTGATCAACATCAAGGACCAGCAGGGCAAGGT
GCTGTACTCCCACGACACCAGCAAGATCCGGAAGGGCAAGATCAGCTACCTGAGCACCAAGGACGGCCTG
TACCACATCTGCATCAGCTGCCCCAGCACCAACTGGTTCAAGAGCACCGCCATCAAGTGGTCCCTGAGCA
TCGAAGTGGGCGGCAGCGACATCGACCCCGAGAACCTGGCCAAGAAGTCCGAGCTGAGCGAGACACTGAC
CATCCTGAACAACCTGAAGAAAAAGTTCAACAGCATGAAGCTGCAGCAGATCTACCAGAAACAGATGGCC
AGCAACCTGTACGAGTACAACAAGGCCGTGCACAACGGCGCGCCGTCGACCTCCATCACGGCCTATAAGA
GTGAGGGGGAGTCAGCGGAGTTCTCCTTCCCACTCAACCTTGGAGAGGAAAGCCTGCAGGGAGAGTTGAG
ATGGAAGGCAGAGAAGGCTCCTTCTTCCCAGTCCTGGATCACCTTCTCCCTAAAGAACCAAAAGGTGTCT
GTGCAGAAGTCTACTAGCAACCCCAAGTTCCAGCTGTCCGAAACGCTCCCACTCACCCTTCAGATACCCC
AGGTCTCCCTTCAGTTTGCTGGTTCTGGCAACCTGACCCTGACTCTGGACAGAGGGATACTGTATCAGGA
AGTGAACCTGGTGGTGATGAAAGTGACTCAGCCCGACAGCAACACTTTGACCTGTGAGGTGATGGGACCC
ACCTCACCCAAGATGAGACTGATCTTGAAGCAGGAGAATCAGGAGGCCAGGGTCTCCAGGCAGGAGAAAG
TGATTCAAGTGCAGGCCCCTGAAGCAGGGGTGTGGCAATGTCTACTGAGTGAAGGTGAAGAGGTCAAGAT
GGACTCCAAGATCCAGGTTTTATCCAAAGGGTTGAATTCCGGCGGCGGCTCCGGAGGCGGTACCGGTGGC
GGCGACCTAGCCCCACAGATGCTTCGAGAACTCCAGGAGACTAATGCGGCGCTGCAAGACGTGAGAGAGC
TCTTGCGACAGCAGGTCAAGGAGATCACCTTCCTGAAGAATACGGTGATGGAATGTGACGCCTGCGGTCT
AGACAGAAACCTGCCTCCACTAGCACCTCTGGGCCCACACCCAGAAACGCTGGTGAAAGTAAAAGATGCT
GAAGATCAGTTGGGTGCACGAGTGGGTTACATCGAACTGGATCTCAACAGCGGTAAGATCCTTGAGAGTT
TTCGCCCCGAAGAACGTTTTCCAATGATGAGCACTTTTAAAGTTCTGCTATGTGGCGCGGTATTATCCCG
TATTGACGCCGGGCAAGAGCAACTCGGTCGCCGCATACACTATTCTCAGAATGACTTGGTTGAGTACTCA
CCAGTCACAGAAAAGCATCTTACGGATGGCATGACAGTAAGAGAATTATGCAGTGCTGCCATAACCATGA
GTGATAACACTGCGGCCAACTTACTTCTGACAACGATCGGAGGACCGAAGGAGCTAACCGCTTTTTTGCA
CAACATGGGGGATCATGTAACTCGCCTTGATCGTTGGGAACCGGAGCTGAATGAAGCCATACCAAACGAC
GAGCGTGACACCACGATGCCTGTAGCAATGGCAACAACGTTGCGCAAACTATTAACTGGCGAACTACTTA
CTCTAGCTTCCCGGCAACAATTAATAGACTGGATGGAGGCGGATAAAGTTGCAGGACCACTTCTGCGCTC
GGCCCTTCCGGCTGGCTGGTTTATTGCTGATAAATCTGGAGCCGGTGAGCGTGGGTCTCGCGGTATCATT
GCAGCACTGGGGCCAGATGGTAAGCCCTCCCGTATCGTAGTTATCTACACGACGGGGAGTCAGGCAACTA
TGGATGAACGAAATAGACAGATCGCTGAGATAGGTGCCTCACTGATTAAGCATTGGGGCCCTGACTACAA
AGACCATGACGGTGATTATAAAGATCATGACATCGATTACAAGGATGACGATGACAAGGGCCCTCACCAC
CACCATCACCACTAATTAATTAAGGATCCCCCGACCTCGACCTCTGGCTAATAAAGGAAATTTATTTTCA
TTGCAATAGTGTGTTGGAATTTTTTGTGTCTCTCACTCGGAAGGACATATGGGAGGGCAAATCATTTGGT
CGAGATCCCTCGGAGATCTCTAGCTAGAGGATCGATCCCCGCCCCGGACGAACTAAACCTGACTACGACA
TCTCTGCCCCTTCTTCGCGGGGCAGTGCATGTAATCCCTTCAGTTGGTTGGTACAACTTGCCAACTGGGC
CCTGTTCCACATGTGACACGGGGGGGGACCAAACACAAAGGGGTTCTCTGACTGTAGTTGACATCCTTAT
AAATGGATGTGCACATTTGCCAACACTGAGTGGCTTTCATCCTGGAGCAGACTTTGCAGTCTGTGGACTG
CAACACAACATTGCCTTTATGTGTAACTCTTGGCTGAAGCTCTTACACCAATGCTGGGGGACATGTACCT
CCCAGGGGCCCAGGAAGACTACGGGAGGCTACACCAACGTCAATCAGAGGGGCCTGTGTAGCTACCGATA
AGCGGACCCTCAAGAGGGCATTAGCAATAGTGTTTATAAGGCCCCCTTGTTAACCCTAAACGGGTAGCAT
ATGCTTCCCGGGTAGTAGTATATACTATCCAGACTAACCCTAATTCAATAGCATATGTTACCCAACGGGA
AGCATATGCTATCGAATTAGGGTTAGTAAAAGGGTCCTAAGGAACAGCGATATCTCCCACCCCATGAGCT
GTCACGGTTTTATTTACATGGGGTCAGGATTCCACGAGGGTAGTGAACCATTTTAGTCACAAGGGCAGTG
GCTGAAGATCAAGGAGCGGGCAGTGAACTCTCCTGAATCTTCGCCTGCTTCTTCATTCTCCTTCGTTTAG
CTAATAGAATAACTGCTGAGTTGTGAACAGTAAGGTGTATGTGAGGTGCTCGAAAACAAGGTTTCAGGTG
ACGCCCCCAGAATAAAATTTGGACGGGGGGTTCAGTGGTGGCATTGTGCTATGACACCAATATAACCCTC
ACAAACCCCTTGGGCAATAAATACTAGTGTAGGAATGAAACATTCTGAATATCTTTAACAATAGAAATCC
ATGGGGTGGGGACAAGCCGTAAAGACTGGATGTCCATCTCACACGAATTTATGGCTATGGGCAACACATA
ATCCTAGTGCAATATGATACTGGGGTTATTAAGATGTGTCCCAGGCAGGGACCAAGACAGGTGAACCATG
TTGTTACACTCTATTTGTAACAAGGGGAAAGAGAGTGGACGCCGACAGCAGCGGACTCCACTGGTTGTCT
CTAACACCCCCGAAAATTAAACGGGGCTCCACGCCAATGGGGCCCATAAACAAAGACAAGTGGCCACTCT
TTTTTTTGAAATTGTGGAGTGGGGGCACGCGTCAGCCCCCACACGCCGCCCTGCGGTTTTGGACTGTAAA
ATAAGGGTGTAATAACTTGGCTGATTGTAACCCCGCTAACCACTGCGGTCAAACCACTTGCCCACAAAAC
CACTAATGGCACCCCGGGGAATACCTGCATAAGTAGGTGGGCGGGCCAAGATAGGGGCGCGATTGCTGCG
ATCTGGAGGACAAATTACACACACTTGCGCCTGAGCGCCAAGCACAGGGTTGTTGGTCCTCATATTCACG
AGGTCGCTGAGAGCACGGTGGGCTAATGTTGCCATGGGTAGCATATACTACCCAAATATCTGGATAGCAT
ATGCTATCCTAATCTATATCTGGGTAGCATAGGCTATCCTAATCTATATCTGGGTAGCATATGCTATCCT
AATCTATATCTGGGTAGTATATGCTATCCTAATTTATATCTGGGTAGCATAGGCTATCCTAATCTATATC
TGGGTAGCATATGCTATCCTAATCTATATCTGGGTAGTATATGCTATCCTAATCTGTATCCGGGTAGCAT
ATGCTATCCTAATAGAGATTAGGGTAGTATATGCTATCCTAATTTATATCTGGGTAGCATATACTACCCA
AATATCTGGATAGCATATGCTATCCTAATCTATATCTGGGTAGCATATGCTATCCTAATCTATATCTGGG
TAGCATAGGCTATCCTAATCTATATCTGGGTAGCATATGCTATCCTAATCTATATCTGGGTAGTATATGC
TATCCTAATTTATATCTGGGTAGCATAGGCTATCCTAATCTATATCTGGGTAGCATATGCTATCCTAATC
TATATCTGGGTAGTATATGCTATCCTAATCTGTATCCGGGTAGCATATGCTATCCTCATGATAAGCTGTC
AAACATGAGAATTTTCTTGAAGACGAAAGGGCCTCGTGATACGCCTATTTTTATAGGTTAATGTCATGAT
AATAATGGTTTCTTAGACGTCAGGTGGCACTTTTCGGGGAAATGTGCGCGGAACCCCTATTTGTTTATTT
TTCTAAATACATTCAAATATGTATCCGCTCATGAGACAATAACCCTGATAAATGCTTCAATAATATTGAA
AAAGGAAGAGTATGAGTATTCAACATTTCCGTGTCGCCCTTATTCCCTTTTTTGCGGCATTTTGCCTTCC
TGTTTTTGCTCACCCAGAAACGCTGGTGAAAGTAAAAGATGCTGAAGATCAGTTGGGTGCACGAGTGGGT
TACATCGAACTGGATCTCAACAGCGGTAAGATCCTTGAGAGTTTTCGCCCCGAAGAACGTTTTCCAATGA
TGAGCACTTTTAAAGTTCTGCTATGTGGCGCGGTATTATCCCGTGTTGACGCCGGGCAAGAGCAACTCGG
TCGCCGCATACACTATTCTCAGAATGACTTGGTTGAGTACTCACCAGTCACAGAAAAGCATCTTACGGAT
GGCATGACAGTAAGAGAATTATGCAGTGCTGCCATAACCATGAGTGATAACACTGCGGCCAACTTACTTC
TGACAACGATCGGAGGACCGAAGGAGCTAACCGCTTTTTTGCACAACATGGGGGATCATGTAACTCGCCT
TGATCGTTGGGAACCGGAGCTGAATGAAGCCATACCAAACGACGAGCGTGACACCACGATGCCTGCAGCA
ATGGCAACAACGTTGCGCAAACTATTAACTGGCGAACTACTTACTCTAGCTTCCCGGCAACAATTAATAG
ACTGGATGGAGGCGGATAAAGTTGCAGGACCACTTCTGCGCTCGGCCCTTCCGGCTGGCTGGTTTATTGC
TGATAAATCTGGAGCCGGTGAGCGTGGGTCTCGCGGTATCATTGCAGCACTGGGGCCAGATGGTAAGCCC
TCCCGTATCGTAGTTATCTACACGACGGGGAGTCAGGCAACTATGGATGAACGAAATAGACAGATCGCTG
AGATAGGTGCCTCACTGATTAAGCATTGGTAACTGTCAGACCAAGTTTACTCATATATACTTTAGATTGA
TTTAAAACTTCATTTTTAATTTAAAAGGATCTAGGTGAAGATCCTTTTTGATAATCTCATGACCAAAATC
CCTTAACGTGAGTTTTCGTTCCACTGAGCGTCAGACCCCGTAGAAAAGATCAAAGGATCTTCTTGAGATC
CTTTTTTTCTGCGCGTAATCTGCTGCTTGCAAACAAAAAAACCACCGCTACCAGCGGTGGTTTGTTTGCC
GGATCAAGAGCTACCAACTCTTTTTCCGAAGGTAACTGGCTTCAGCAGAGCGCAGATACCAAATACTGTT
CTTCTAGTGTAGCCGTAGTTAGGCCACCACTTCAAGAACTCTGTAGCACCGCCTACATACCTCGCTCTGC
TAATCCTGTTACCAGTGGCTGCTGCCAGTGGCGATAAGTCGTGTCTTACCGGGTTGGACTCAAGACGATA
GTTACCGGATAAGGCGCAGCGGTCGGGCTGAACGGGGGGTTCGTGCACACAGCCCAGCTTGGAGCGAACG
ACCTACACCGAACTGAGATACCTACAGCGTGAGCTATGAGAAAGCGCCACGCTTCCCGAAGGGAGAAAGG
CGGACAGGTATCCGGTAAGCGGCAGGGTCGGAACAGGAGAGCGCACGAGGGAGCTTCCAGGGGGAAACGC
CTGGTATCTTTATAGTCCTGTCGGGTTTCGCCACCTCTGACTTGAGCGTCGATTTTTGTGATGCTCGTCA
GGGGGGCGGAGCCTATGGAAAAACGCCAGCAACGCGGCCTTTTTACGGTTCCTGGCCTTTTGCTGGCCTT
TTGCTCACATGTTCTTTCCTGCGTTATCCCCTGATTCTGTGGATAACCGTATTACCGCCTTTGAGTGAGC
TGATACCGCTCGCCGCAGCCGAACGACCGAGCGCAGCGAGTCAGTGAGCGAGGAAGCGGAAGAGCGCCCA
ATACGCAAACCGCCTCTCCCCGCGCGTTGGCCGATTCATTAATGCAGCTGGCACGACAGGTTTCCCGACT
GGAAAGCGGGCAGTGAGCGCAACGCAATTAATGTGAGTTAGCTCACTCATTAGGCACCCCAGGCTTTACA
CTTTATGCTTCCGGCTCGTATGTTGTGTGGAATTGTGAGCGGATAACAATTTCACACAGGAAACAGCTAT
GACCATGATTACGCCAAGCTCTAGCTAGAGGTCGACCAATTCTCATGTTTGACAGCTTATCATCGCAGAT
CCGGGCAACGTTGTTGCCATTGCTGCAGGCGCAGAACTGGTAGGTATGGAAGATCTATACATTGAATCAA
TATTGGCAATTAGCCATATTAGTCATTGGTTATATAGCATAAATCAATATTGGCTATTGGCCATTGCATA
CGTTGTATCTATATCATAATATGTACATTTATATTGGCTCATGTCCAATATGACCGCCATGTTGACATTG
ATTATTGACTAGTTATTAATAGTAATCAATTACGGGGTCATTAGTTCATAGCCCATATATGGAGTTCCGC
GTTACATAACTTACGGTAAATGGCCCGCCTGGCTGACCGCCCAACGACCCCCGCCCATTGACGTCAATAA
TGACGTATGTTCCCATAGTAACGCCAATAGGGACTTTCCATTGACGTCAATGGGTGGAGTATTTACGGTA
AACTGCCCACTTGGCAGTACATCAAGTGTATCATATGCCAAGTCCGCCCCCTATTGACGTCAATGACGGT
AAATGGCCCGCCTGGCATTATGCCCAGTACATGACCTTACGGGACTTTCCTACTTGGCAGTACATCTACG
TATTAGTCATCGCTATTACCATGGTGATGCGGTTTTGGCAGTACACCAATGGGCGTGGATAGCGGTTTGA
CTCACGGGGATTTCCAAGTCTCCACCCCATTGACGTCAATGGGAGTTTGTTTTGGCACCAAAATCAACGG
GACTTTCCAAAATGTCGTAATAACCCCGCCCCGTTGACGCAAATGGGCGGTAGGCGTGTACGGTGGGAGG
TCTATATAAGCAGAGCTCGTTTAGTGAACCGTCAGATCCTCACTCTCTTCCGCATCGCTGTCTGCGAGGG
CCAGCTGTTGGGCTCGCGGTTGAGGACAAACTCTTCGCGGTCTTTCCAGTACTCTTGGATCGGAAACCCG
TCGGCCTCCGAACGGTACTCCGCCACCGAGGGACCTGAGCGAGTCCGCATCGACCGGATCGGAAAACCT
Features (pLannotate 1.2.2; 21 found; start..end, strand, type, name):
    184..273     +  intron         chimeric intron (fragment): chimera between introns from adenovirus and immunoglobulin heavy chain genes
    292..338     +  CDS            IgH signal sequence (fragment): signal sequence from the mouse immunoglobulin heavy chain variable region
    877..1437    +  CDS            Cd4 (fragment): CD4_RAT - Experimental evidence at protein level: Swiss-Prot protein existence level 1. Integral membrane glycoprotein that plays an essential role in the immune response and serves multiple functions in responses against both external and internal offenses. In T-cells, functions primarily as a coreceptor for MHC class II molecule:peptide complex. The antigens presented by class II peptides are derived from extracellular proteins while class I peptides are derived from cytosolic proteins. Interacts simultaneously with the T-cell receptor (TCR) and the MHC class II presented by antigen presenti
   1474..1641    +  CDS            COMP (fragment): COMP_HUMAN - Experimental evidence at protein level: Swiss-Prot protein existence level 1. May play a role in the structural integrity of cartilage via its interaction with other extracellular matrix proteins such as the collagens and fibronectin. Can mediate the interaction of chondrocytes with the cartilage extracellular matrix through interaction with cell surface integrin receptors. Could play a role in the pathogenesis of osteoarthritis. Potent suppressor of apoptosis in both primary chondrocytes and transformed cells. Suppresses apoptosis by blocking the activation of caspase-3 and by in
   1649..2436    +  CDS            bla(M) (fragment): β-lactamase lacking the signal sequence; bla(M); allows cytosolic expression of β-lactamase
   2443..2508    +  CDS            3xFLAG: three tandem FLAG® epitope tags, followed by an enterokinase cleavage site
   2570..2625    +  polyA_signal   β-globin poly(A) signal: rabbit β-globin polyadenylation signal (Gil and Proudfoot, 1987)
   3139..4820    -  rep_origin     oriP (fragment): Epstein-Barr virus oriP replication origin (Yates et al., 2000)
   4947..5051    +  promoter       AmpR promoter: bla
   5052..5912    +  CDS            AmpR: β-lactamase; bla; confers resistance to ampicillin, carbenicillin, and related antibiotics
   6083..6671    +  rep_origin     ori: high-copy-number ColE1/pMB1/pBR322/pUC origin of replication
   6854..6946    +  CDS            lacI (fragment): lac repressor; lacI; The lac repressor binds to the lac operator to inhibit transcription in E. coli. This inhibition can be relieved by adding lactose or isopropyl-β-D-thiogalactopyranoside (IPTG).
   6959..6980    +  protein_bind   CAP binding site: CAP binding activates transcription in the presence of cAMP. E. coli catabolite activator protein
   6995..7025    +  promoter       lac promoter: promoter for the E. coli lac operon
   7033..7049    +  protein_bind   lac operator: The lac repressor binds to the lac operator to inhibit transcription in E. coli. This inhibition can be relieved by adding lactose or isopropyl-β-D-thiogalactopyranoside (IPTG). lac repressor encoded by lacI
   7119..7135    +  promoter       tet promoter (fragment): E. coli promoter for tetracycline efflux protein gene
   7145..7170    -  CDS            bla(M) (fragment): β-lactamase lacking the signal sequence; bla(M); allows cytosolic expression of β-lactamase
   7344..7723    +  enhancer       CMV enhancer: human cytomegalovirus immediate early enhancer
   7725..7924    +  promoter       CMV promoter: human cytomegalovirus (CMV) immediate early promoter
   7992..8030    +  misc_feature   Ad SA (fragment): adenovirus major late transcript splice acceptor (Friedrich and Soriano, 1991)
   8063..153     -  CDS            PTP (fragment) (across the origin): TERM_ADE02 - Experimental evidence at protein level: Swiss-Prot protein existence level 1. Protein covalently bound to the viral DNA that acts as a primer for viral genomic replication by DNA strand displacement. Assembles on the viral origin of replication in an initiation complex with viral polymerase, DBP, host NFIA and host POU2F1/OCT1. During initiation, the polymerase covalently couples the first dCTP with Ser- 580 of pTP. The terminal protein stimulates the template activity over 20 fold compared to protein-free templates. Neo-synthesized viral genomes are linked to two preterminal prot
