>Addgene plasmid #110985 | PF3D7_0526900-COMP-blac-flag-his | addgene full sequence | sequence record 224476 | Addgene NGS Result
CTCGAGAAAGGCGTCTAACCAGTCACAGTCGCAAGGTAGGCTGAGCACCGTGGCGGGCGGCAGCGGGTGG
CGGTCGGGGTTGTTTCTGGCGGAGGTGCTGCTGATGATGTAATTAAAGTAGGCGGTCTTGAGACGGCGGA
TGGTCGAGGTGAGGTGTGGCAGGCTTGAGATCCAGCTGTTGGGGTGAGTACTCCCTCTCAAAAGCGGGCA
TTACTTCTGCGCTAAGATTGTCAGTTTCCAAAAACGAGGAGGATTTGATATTCACCTGGCCCGATCTGGC
CATACACTTGAGTGACAATGACATCCACTTTGCCTTTCTCTCCACAGGTGTCCACTCCCAGGTCCAAGTT
TGCCACCATGGAGTTTCAGACCCAGGTACTCATGTCCCTGCTGCTCTGCATGTCTGGTGCGGCCGCCGCC
TACTTCTTCGTGAAAGAGGGCGTGGACAAGTGCTTCGTGGAAAGCGTGGCCAACAACGTGGTCATCACCG
CCACCTACGACAACTACGGCCTGAAGGACGTGAAGTGCCTGATCAACATCAAGGACCAGCAGGGCAAGGT
GCTGTACTCCCACGACACCAGCAAGATCCGGAAGGGCAAGATCAGCTACCTGAGCACCAAGGACGGCCTG
TACCACATCTGCATCAGCTGCCCCAGCACCAACTGGTTCAAGAGCACCGCCATCAAGTGGTCCCTGAGCA
TCGAAGTGGGCGGCAGCGACATCGACCCCGAGAACCTGGCCAAGAAGTCCGAGCTGAGCGAGACACTGAC
CATCCTGAACAACCTGAAGAAAAAGTTCAACAGCATGAAGCTGCAGCAGATCTACCAGAAACAGATGGCC
AGCAACCTGTACGAGTACAACAAGGCCGTGCACAACGGCGCGCCGTCGACCTCCATCACGGCCTATAAGA
GTGAGGGGGAGTCAGCGGAGTTCTCCTTCCCACTCAACCTTGGAGAGGAAAGCCTGCAGGGAGAGTTGAG
ATGGAAGGCAGAGAAGGCTCCTTCTTCCCAGTCCTGGATCACCTTCTCCCTAAAGAACCAAAAGGTGTCT
GTGCAGAAGTCTACTAGCAACCCCAAGTTCCAGCTGTCCGAAACGCTCCCACTCACCCTTCAGATACCCC
AGGTCTCCCTTCAGTTTGCTGGTTCTGGCAACCTGACCCTGACTCTGGACAGAGGGATACTGTATCAGGA
AGTGAACCTGGTGGTGATGAAAGTGACTCAGCCCGACAGCAACACTTTGACCTGTGAGGTGATGGGACCC
ACCTCACCCAAGATGAGACTGATCTTGAAGCAGGAGAATCAGGAGGCCAGGGTCTCCAGGCAGGAGAAAG
TGATTCAAGTGCAGGCCCCTGAAGCAGGGGTGTGGCAATGTCTACTGAGTGAAGGTGAAGAGGTCAAGAT
GGACTCCAAGATCCAGGTTTTATCCAAAGGGTTGAATTCCGGCGGCGGCTCCGGAGGCGGTACCGGTGGC
GGCGACCTAGCCCCACAGATGCTTCGAGAACTCCAGGAGACTAATGCGGCGCTGCAAGACGTGAGAGAGC
TCTTGCGACAGCAGGTCAAGGAGATCACCTTCCTGAAGAATACGGTGATGGAATGTGACGCCTGCGGTCT
AGACAGAAACCTGCCTCCACTAGCACCTCTGGGCCCACACCCAGAAACGCTGGTGAAAGTAAAAGATGCT
GAAGATCAGTTGGGTGCACGAGTGGGTTACATCGAACTGGATCTCAACAGCGGTAAGATCCTTGAGAGTT
TTCGCCCCGAAGAACGTTTTCCAATGATGAGCACTTTTAAAGTTCTGCTATGTGGCGCGGTATTATCCCG
TATTGACGCCGGGCAAGAGCAACTCGGTCGCCGCATACACTATTCTCAGAATGACTTGGTTGAGTACTCA
CCAGTCACAGAAAAGCATCTTACGGATGGCATGACAGTAAGAGAATTATGCAGTGCTGCCATAACCATGA
GTGATAACACTGCGGCCAACTTACTTCTGACAACGATCGGAGGACCGAAGGAGCTAACCGCTTTTTTGCA
CAACATGGGGGATCATGTAACTCGCCTTGATCGTTGGGAACCGGAGCTGAATGAAGCCATACCAAACGAC
GAGCGTGACACCACGATGCCTGTAGCAATGGCAACAACGTTGCGCAAACTATTAACTGGCGAACTACTTA
CTCTAGCTTCCCGGCAACAATTAATAGACTGGATGGAGGCGGATAAAGTTGCAGGACCACTTCTGCGCTC
GGCCCTTCCGGCTGGCTGGTTTATTGCTGATAAATCTGGAGCCGGTGAGCGTGGGTCTCGCGGTATCATT
GCAGCACTGGGGCCAGATGGTAAGCCCTCCCGTATCGTAGTTATCTACACGACGGGGAGTCAGGCAACTA
TGGATGAACGAAATAGACAGATCGCTGAGATAGGTGCCTCACTGATTAAGCATTGGGGCCCTGACTACAA
AGACCATGACGGTGATTATAAAGATCATGACATCGATTACAAGGATGACGATGACAAGGGCCCTCACCAC
CACCATCACCACTAATAATAAGGATCCCCCGACCTCGACCTCTGGCTAATAAAGGAAATTTATTTTCATT
GCAATAGTGTGTTGGAATTTTTTGTGTCTCTCACTCGGAAGGACATATGGGAGGGCAAATCATTTGGTCG
AGATCCCTCGGAGATCTCTAGCTAGAGGATCGATCCCCGCCCCGGACGAACTAAACCTGACTACGACATC
TCTGCCCCTTCTTCGCGGGGCAGTGCATGTAATCCCTTCAGTTGGTTGGTACAACTTGCCAACTGGGCCC
TGTTCCACATGTGACACGGGGGGGGACCAAACACAAAGGGGTTCTCTGACTGTAGTTGACATCCTTATAA
ATGGATGTGCACATTTGCCAACACTGAGTGGCTTTCATCCTGGAGCAGACTTTGCAGTCTGTGGACTGCA
ACACAACATTGCCTTTATGTGTAACTCTTGGCTGAAGCTCTTACACCAATGCTGGGGGACATGTACCTCC
CAGGGGCCCAGGAAGACTACGGGAGGCTACACCAACGTCAATCAGAGGGGCCTGTGTAGCTACCGATAAG
CGGACCCTCAAGAGGGCATTAGCAATAGTGTTTATAAGGCCCCCTTGTTAACCCTAAACGGGTAGCATAT
GCTTCCCGGGTAGTAGTATATACTATCCAGACTAACCCTAATTCAATAGCATATGTTACCCAACGGGAAG
CATATGCTATCGAATTAGGGTTAGTAAAAGGGTCCTAAGGAACAGCGATATCTCCCACCCCATGAGCTGT
CACGGTTTTATTTACATGGGGTCAGGATTCCACGAGGGTAGTGAACCATTTTAGTCACAAGGGCAGTGGC
TGAAGATCAAGGAGCGGGCAGTGAACTCTCCTGAATCTTCGCCTGCTTCTTCATTCTCCTTCGTTTAGCT
AATAGAATAACTGCTGAGTTGTGAACAGTAAGGTGTATGTGAGGTGCTCGAAAACAAGGTTTCAGGTGAC
GCCCCCAGAATAAAATTTGGACGGGGGGTTCAGTGGTGGCATTGTGCTATGACACCAATATAACCCTCAC
AAACCCCTTGGGCAATAAATACTAGTGTAGGAATGAAACATTCTGAATATCTTTAACAATAGAAATCCAT
GGGGTGGGGACAAGCCGTAAAGACTGGATGTCCATCTCACACGAATTTATGGCTATGGGCAACACATAAT
CCTAGTGCAATATGATACTGGGGTTATTAAGATGTGTCCCAGGCAGGGACCAAGACAGGTGAACCATGTT
GTTACACTCTATTTGTAACAAGGGGAAAGAGAGTGGACGCCGACAGCAGCGGACTCCACTGGTTGTCTCT
AACACCCCCGAAAATTAAACGGGGCTCCACGCCAATGGGGCCCATAAACAAAGACAAGTGGCCACTCTTT
TTTTTGAAATTGTGGAGTGGGGGCACGCGTCAGCCCCCACACGCCGCCCTGCGGTTTTGGACTGTAAAAT
AAGGGTGTAATAACTTGGCTGATTGTAACCCCGCTAACCACTGCGGTCAAACCACTTGCCCACAAAACCA
CTAATGGCACCCCGGGGAATACCTGCATAAGTAGGTGGGCGGGCCAAGATAGGGGCGCGATTGCTGCGAT
CTGGAGGACAAATTACACACACTTGCGCCTGAGCGCCAAGCACAGGGTTGTTGGTCCTCATATTCACGAG
GTCGCTGAGAGCACGGTGGGCTAATGTTGCCATGGGTAGCATATACTACCCAAATATCTGGATAGCATAT
GCTATCCTAATCTATATCTGGGTAGCATAGGCTATCCTAATCTATATCTGGGTAGCATATGCTATCCTAA
TCTATATCTGGGTAGTATATGCTATCCTAATTTATATCTGGGTAGCATAGGCTATCCTAATCTATATCTG
GGTAGCATATGCTATCCTAATCTATATCTGGGTAGTATATGCTATCCTAATCTGTATCCGGGTAGCATAT
GCTATCCTAATAGAGATTAGGGTAGTATATGCTATCCTAATTTATATCTGGGTAGCATATACTACCCAAA
TATCTGGATAGCATATGCTATCCTAATCTATATCTGGGTAGCATATGCTATCCTAATCTATATCTGGGTA
GCATAGGCTATCCTAATCTATATCTGGGTAGCATATGCTATCCTAATCTATATCTGGGTAGTATATGCTA
TCCTAATTTATATCTGGGTAGCATAGGCTATCCTAATCTATATCTGGGTAGCATATGCTATCCTAATCTA
TATCTGGGTAGTATATGCTATCCTAATCTGTATCCGGGTAGCATATGCTATCCTCATGATAAGCTGTCAA
ACATGAGAATTTTCTTGAAGACGAAAGGGCCTCGTGATACGCCTATTTTTATAGGTTAATGTCATGATAA
TAATGGTTTCTTAGACGTCAGGTGGCACTTTTCGGGGAAATGTGCGCGGAACCCCTATTTGTTTATTTTT
CTAAATACATTCAAATATGTATCCGCTCATGAGACAATAACCCTGATAAATGCTTCAATAATATTGAAAA
AGGAAGAGTATGAGTATTCAACATTTCCGTGTCGCCCTTATTCCCTTTTTTGCGGCATTTTGCCTTCCTG
TTTTTGCTCACCCAGAAACGCTGGTGAAAGTAAAAGATGCTGAAGATCAGTTGGGTGCACGAGTGGGTTA
CATCGAACTGGATCTCAACAGCGGTAAGATCCTTGAGAGTTTTCGCCCCGAAGAACGTTTTCCAATGATG
AGCACTTTTAAAGTTCTGCTATGTGGCGCGGTATTATCCCGTGTTGACGCCGGGCAAGAGCAACTCGGTC
GCCGCATACACTATTCTCAGAATGACTTGGTTGAGTACTCACCAGTCACAGAAAAGCATCTTACGGATGG
CATGACAGTAAGAGAATTATGCAGTGCTGCCATAACCATGAGTGATAACACTGCGGCCAACTTACTTCTG
ACAACGATCGGAGGACCGAAGGAGCTAACCGCTTTTTTGCACAACATGGGGGATCATGTAACTCGCCTTG
ATCGTTGGGAACCGGAGCTGAATGAAGCCATACCAAACGACGAGCGTGACACCACGATGCCTGCAGCAAT
GGCAACAACGTTGCGCAAACTATTAACTGGCGAACTACTTACTCTAGCTTCCCGGCAACAATTAATAGAC
TGGATGGAGGCGGATAAAGTTGCAGGACCACTTCTGCGCTCGGCCCTTCCGGCTGGCTGGTTTATTGCTG
ATAAATCTGGAGCCGGTGAGCGTGGGTCTCGCGGTATCATTGCAGCACTGGGGCCAGATGGTAAGCCCTC
CCGTATCGTAGTTATCTACACGACGGGGAGTCAGGCAACTATGGATGAACGAAATAGACAGATCGCTGAG
ATAGGTGCCTCACTGATTAAGCATTGGTAACTGTCAGACCAAGTTTACTCATATATACTTTAGATTGATT
TAAAACTTCATTTTTAATTTAAAAGGATCTAGGTGAAGATCCTTTTTGATAATCTCATGACCAAAATCCC
TTAACGTGAGTTTTCGTTCCACTGAGCGTCAGACCCCGTAGAAAAGATCAAAGGATCTTCTTGAGATCCT
TTTTTTCTGCGCGTAATCTGCTGCTTGCAAACAAAAAAACCACCGCTACCAGCGGTGGTTTGTTTGCCGG
ATCAAGAGCTACCAACTCTTTTTCCGAAGGTAACTGGCTTCAGCAGAGCGCAGATACCAAATACTGTTCT
TCTAGTGTAGCCGTAGTTAGGCCACCACTTCAAGAACTCTGTAGCACCGCCTACATACCTCGCTCTGCTA
ATCCTGTTACCAGTGGCTGCTGCCAGTGGCGATAAGTCGTGTCTTACCGGGTTGGACTCAAGACGATAGT
TACCGGATAAGGCGCAGCGGTCGGGCTGAACGGGGGGTTCGTGCACACAGCCCAGCTTGGAGCGAACGAC
CTACACCGAACTGAGATACCTACAGCGTGAGCTATGAGAAAGCGCCACGCTTCCCGAAGGGAGAAAGGCG
GACAGGTATCCGGTAAGCGGCAGGGTCGGAACAGGAGAGCGCACGAGGGAGCTTCCAGGGGGAAACGCCT
GGTATCTTTATAGTCCTGTCGGGTTTCGCCACCTCTGACTTGAGCGTCGATTTTTGTGATGCTCGTCAGG
GGGGCGGAGCCTATGGAAAAACGCCAGCAACGCGGCCTTTTTACGGTTCCTGGCCTTTTGCTGGCCTTTT
GCTCACATGTTCTTTCCTGCGTTATCCCCTGATTCTGTGGATAACCGTATTACCGCCTTTGAGTGAGCTG
ATACCGCTCGCCGCAGCCGAACGACCGAGCGCAGCGAGTCAGTGAGCGAGGAAGCGGAAGAGCGCCCAAT
ACGCAAACCGCCTCTCCCCGCGCGTTGGCCGATTCATTAATGCAGCTGGCACGACAGGTTTCCCGACTGG
AAAGCGGGCAGTGAGCGCAACGCAATTAATGTGAGTTAGCTCACTCATTAGGCACCCCAGGCTTTACACT
TTATGCTTCCGGCTCGTATGTTGTGTGGAATTGTGAGCGGATAACAATTTCACACAGGAAACAGCTATGA
CCATGATTACGCCAAGCTCTAGCTAGAGGTCGACCAATTCTCATGTTTGACAGCTTATCATCGCAGATCC
GGGCAACGTTGTTGCCATTGCTGCAGGCGCAGAACTGGTAGGTATGGAAGATCTATACATTGAATCAATA
TTGGCAATTAGCCATATTAGTCATTGGTTATATAGCATAAATCAATATTGGCTATTGGCCATTGCATACG
TTGTATCTATATCATAATATGTACATTTATATTGGCTCATGTCCAATATGACCGCCATGTTGACATTGAT
TATTGACTAGTTATTAATAGTAATCAATTACGGGGTCATTAGTTCATAGCCCATATATGGAGTTCCGCGT
TACATAACTTACGGTAAATGGCCCGCCTGGCTGACCGCCCAACGACCCCCGCCCATTGACGTCAATAATG
ACGTATGTTCCCATAGTAACGCCAATAGGGACTTTCCATTGACGTCAATGGGTGGAGTATTTACGGTAAA
CTGCCCACTTGGCAGTACATCAAGTGTATCATATGCCAAGTCCGCCCCCTATTGACGTCAATGACGGTAA
ATGGCCCGCCTGGCATTATGCCCAGTACATGACCTTACGGGACTTTCCTACTTGGCAGTACATCTACGTA
TTAGTCATCGCTATTACCATGGTGATGCGGTTTTGGCAGTACACCAATGGGCGTGGATAGCGGTTTGACT
CACGGGGATTTCCAAGTCTCCACCCCATTGACGTCAATGGGAGTTTGTTTTGGCACCAAAATCAACGGGA
CTTTCCAAAATGTCGTAATAACCCCGCCCCGTTGACGCAAATGGGCGGTAGGCGTGTACGGTGGGAGGTC
TATATAAGCAGAGCTCGTTTAGTGAACCGTCAGATCCTCACTCTCTTCCGCATCGCTGTCTGCGAGGGCC
AGCTGTTGGGCTCGCGGTTGAGGACAAACTCTTCGCGGTCTTTCCAGTACTCTTGGATCGGAAACCCGTC
GGCCTCCGAACGGTACTCCGCCACCGAGGGACCTGAGCGAGTCCGCATCGACCGGATCGGAAAACCT
Features (pLannotate 1.2.2; 21 found; start..end, strand, type, name):
    184..273     +  intron         chimeric intron (fragment): chimera between introns from adenovirus and immunoglobulin heavy chain genes
    292..338     +  CDS            IgH signal sequence (fragment): signal sequence from the mouse immunoglobulin heavy chain variable region
    877..1437    +  CDS            Cd4 (fragment): CD4_RAT - Experimental evidence at protein level: Swiss-Prot protein existence level 1. Integral membrane glycoprotein that plays an essential role in the immune response and serves multiple functions in responses against both external and internal offenses. In T-cells, functions primarily as a coreceptor for MHC class II molecule:peptide complex. The antigens presented by class II peptides are derived from extracellular proteins while class I peptides are derived from cytosolic proteins. Interacts simultaneously with the T-cell receptor (TCR) and the MHC class II presented by antigen presenti
   1474..1641    +  CDS            COMP (fragment): COMP_HUMAN - Experimental evidence at protein level: Swiss-Prot protein existence level 1. May play a role in the structural integrity of cartilage via its interaction with other extracellular matrix proteins such as the collagens and fibronectin. Can mediate the interaction of chondrocytes with the cartilage extracellular matrix through interaction with cell surface integrin receptors. Could play a role in the pathogenesis of osteoarthritis. Potent suppressor of apoptosis in both primary chondrocytes and transformed cells. Suppresses apoptosis by blocking the activation of caspase-3 and by in
   1649..2436    +  CDS            bla(M) (fragment): β-lactamase lacking the signal sequence; bla(M); allows cytosolic expression of β-lactamase
   2443..2508    +  CDS            3xFLAG: three tandem FLAG® epitope tags, followed by an enterokinase cleavage site
   2568..2623    +  polyA_signal   β-globin poly(A) signal: rabbit β-globin polyadenylation signal (Gil and Proudfoot, 1987)
   3137..4818    -  rep_origin     oriP (fragment): Epstein-Barr virus oriP replication origin (Yates et al., 2000)
   4945..5049    +  promoter       AmpR promoter: bla
   5050..5910    +  CDS            AmpR: β-lactamase; bla; confers resistance to ampicillin, carbenicillin, and related antibiotics
   6081..6669    +  rep_origin     ori: high-copy-number ColE1/pMB1/pBR322/pUC origin of replication
   6852..6944    +  CDS            lacI (fragment): lac repressor; lacI; The lac repressor binds to the lac operator to inhibit transcription in E. coli. This inhibition can be relieved by adding lactose or isopropyl-β-D-thiogalactopyranoside (IPTG).
   6957..6978    +  protein_bind   CAP binding site: CAP binding activates transcription in the presence of cAMP. E. coli catabolite activator protein
   6993..7023    +  promoter       lac promoter: promoter for the E. coli lac operon
   7031..7047    +  protein_bind   lac operator: The lac repressor binds to the lac operator to inhibit transcription in E. coli. This inhibition can be relieved by adding lactose or isopropyl-β-D-thiogalactopyranoside (IPTG). lac repressor encoded by lacI
   7117..7133    +  promoter       tet promoter (fragment): E. coli promoter for tetracycline efflux protein gene
   7143..7168    -  CDS            bla(M) (fragment): β-lactamase lacking the signal sequence; bla(M); allows cytosolic expression of β-lactamase
   7342..7721    +  enhancer       CMV enhancer: human cytomegalovirus immediate early enhancer
   7723..7922    +  promoter       CMV promoter: human cytomegalovirus (CMV) immediate early promoter
   7990..8028    +  misc_feature   Ad SA (fragment): adenovirus major late transcript splice acceptor (Friedrich and Soriano, 1991)
   8061..153     -  CDS            PTP (fragment) (across the origin): TERM_ADE02 - Experimental evidence at protein level: Swiss-Prot protein existence level 1. Protein covalently bound to the viral DNA that acts as a primer for viral genomic replication by DNA strand displacement. Assembles on the viral origin of replication in an initiation complex with viral polymerase, DBP, host NFIA and host POU2F1/OCT1. During initiation, the polymerase covalently couples the first dCTP with Ser- 580 of pTP. The terminal protein stimulates the template activity over 20 fold compared to protein-free templates. Neo-synthesized viral genomes are linked to two preterminal prot
