[The description below was written by a language model from this plasmid's Addgene catalogue record and pLannotate feature annotations shown in this document.]
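Description:
PF3D7_0526900-COMP-blac-flag-his is a mammalian expression plasmid built on the pTT3 backbone and designed to secrete a pentameric, enzyme-tagged form of a Plasmodium falciparum protein ectodomain. It is propagated in E. coli through a high-copy ColE1/pUC-type origin with ampicillin selection. It also carries an Epstein-Barr virus oriP fragment, which supports episomal maintenance in cells that supply EBNA1. Leftover lac promoter/operator elements in the backbone have no evident role in the payload.

Expression is driven by the CMV immediate-early enhancer and promoter. Adenovirus-derived leader and splice sequences and a chimeric intron follow the promoter, and a rabbit β-globin polyadenylation signal terminates the transcript. The open reading frame begins with a mouse immunoglobulin heavy chain signal peptide that directs secretion. Next comes a synthetic 459 bp insert, cloned between retained NotI and AscI sites, that encodes the ectodomain of the putative transmembrane emp24 domain-containing protein PF3D7_0526900. All NXT/S sequons in the insert are mutated to NXA, so mammalian cells do not add N-linked glycans. The insert itself is not annotated in either feature table but fits the gap between the signal peptide and the Cd4 segment.

Downstream are rat Cd4 domains 3+4, the COMP coiled-coil region that assembles the fusion into pentamers, a signal-less β-lactamase, a 3xFLAG tag and, according to the catalogue, a 6xHis tag that is also unannotated. Pentamerisation raises binding avidity, β-lactamase provides an enzymatic readout, and the epitope tags allow detection and purification. This is consistent with use as a "prey" reagent in the associated systematic screen for sporozoite membrane protein interactions. The depositor and sequencing-derived records differ by only two nucleotides and have identical annotations.
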