Addgene plasmid #110985: PF3D7_0526900-COMP-blac-flag-his
Purpose: Expresses pentamerised full-length protein ectodomain with no N-linked glycans in mammalian cells. Contains a C-terminal rat Cd4 d3+4 tag, COMP pentamerisation domain, flag- and 6xHis tags.
Depositing lab: Gavin Wright. Depositing organization: Wellcome Sanger Institute. Publication: Systematic Identification of Plasmodium Falciparum Sporozoite Membrane Protein Interactions Reveals an Essential Role for the p24 Complex in Host Infection. Knockel J, Dundas K, Yang ASP, Galaway F, Metcalf T, Gemert GV, Sauerwein RW, Rayner JC, Billker O, Wright GJ. Mol Cell Proteomics. 2021;20:100038. doi: 10.1074/mcp.RA120.002432. Epub 2021 Jan 27. PubMed 33515807.
Backbone
  Vector backbone: pTT3
  Backbone manufacturer: pTT3 was obtained from Yves Durocher, National Research Council of Canada-Biotechnology Research Institute
  Backbone size w/o insert (bp): 7661
  Vector type: Mammalian Expression
Growth in bacteria
  Bacterial resistance: Ampicillin, 100 μg/mL
  Growth temperature: 37°C
  Growth strain: DH5alpha
  Copy number: Unknown
Gene/Insert
  Gene/Insert name: transmembrane emp24 domain-containing protein, putative (alt name: PF3D7_0526900)
  Species: Synthetic
  Insert size (bp): 459
  Mutation: All NXT/S sites mutated to NXA, where X is any amino acid except Proline
  Entrez Gene: PF3D7_0526900 (a.k.a. PF3D7_0526900, PFE1340w)
  Promoter: CMV
  Tag / fusion protein: Exogenous signal peptide of mouse origin (N terminal on insert); rat Cd4d3+4, beta-lactamase, triple FLAG tag, 6xHis tag (C terminal on insert)
  Cloning method: Restriction Enzyme; 5′ cloning site Not1 (not destroyed); 3′ cloning site Asc1 (not destroyed)
Terms and licenses: Academic/Nonprofit Terms; Industry Terms: Not Available to Industry
How to cite: PF3D7_0526900-COMP-blac-flag-his was a gift from Gavin Wright (Addgene plasmid # 110985 ; http://n2t.net/addgene:110985 ; RRID:Addgene_110985)
